>Addgene plasmid #117779 | pPRISM-gal4-VP16-gcry-eGFP | addgene full sequence | sequence record 237988 | Addgene NGS Result
CGGGTTTCGCCACCTCTGACTTGAGCGTCGATTTTTGTGATGCTCGTCAGGGGGGCGGAGCCTATGGAAA
AACGCCAGCAACGCGGCCTTTTTACGGTTCCTGGCCTTTTGCTGGCCTTTTGCTCACATGTTCTTTCCTG
CGTTATCCCCTGATTCTGTGGATAACCGTATTACCGCCTTTGAGTGAGCTGATACCGCTCGCCGCAGCCG
AACGACCGAGCGCAGCGAGTCAGTGAGCGAGGAAGCGGAACAGATTTAAATGGTACCGAGCAGAGGTGTA
AAAAGTACTCAAAAATTTTACTCAAGTGAAAGTACAAGTACTTAGGGAAAATTTTACTCAATTAAAAGTA
AAAGTATCTGGCTAGAATCTTACTTGAGTAAAAGTAAAAAAGTACTCCATTAAAATTGTACTTGAGTATT
AAGGAAGTAAAAGTAAAAGCAAGAAAGAAAACTAGAGTGGTCTCCCTTTAGTGAGGGTCAATTGATGGGA
GGCGTTCGGGCCACAGCGGACACGCAGGTGCGCAACGCAATTAATGTGAGTTAGCTCACTCATTAGGCAC
CCCAGGCTTTACACTTTATGCTTCCGGCTCGTATGTTGTGTGGAATTGTGAGCGGATAACAATTTCACAC
AGGAAACAGCTATGACCATGATTACGCCAAGCGCGCAATTAACCCTCACTAAAGGGAACAAAAGCTGGAG
GACCTCGAGGGGGGGCCCGGTACCCAATTCGCCCTATAGTGAGTCGTATTACGCGCGCTCACTGGCCGTC
GTTTTACAACGTCGTGACTGGGAAAACCCTGGCGTTACCCAACTTAATCGCCTTGCAGCACATCCCCCTT
TCGCCAGCTGGCGTAATAGCGAAGAGGCCCGCACCGATCGCCCTTCCCAACAGTTGCGCAGCCTGAATGG
CGAATGGACCTGCCACACTTCCCGGAGCCACGAACTTCTCTCTGTTAAAGCAAGCAGGAGACGTGGAAGA
AAACCCCGGTCCTTCTAGAAAGCTACTGTCTTCTATCGAACAAGCATGCGATATTTGCCGACTTAAAAAG
CTCAAGTGCTCCAAAGAAAAACCGAAGTGCGCCAAGTGTCTGAAGAACAACTGGGAGTGTCGCTACTCTC
CCAAAACCAAAAGGTCTCCGCTGACTAGGGCACATCTGACAGAAGTGGAATCAAGGCTAGAAAGACTGGA
ACAGCTATTTCTACTGATTTTTCCTCGAGAAGACCTTGACATGATTTTGAAAATGGATTCTTTACAGGAT
ATAAAAGCATTGTTAACAGGATTATTTGTACAAGATAATGTGAATAAAGATGCCGTCACAGATAGATTGG
CTTCAGTGGAGACTGATATGCCTCTAACATTGAGACAGCATAGAATAAGTGCGACATCATCATCGGAAGA
GAGTAGTAACAAAGGTCAAAGACAGTTGACTGTATCGTCGAGGTCGACCCCGGGAATACAGATCTCTCGA
GCCGCCCCCCCGACCGATGTCAGCCTGGGGGACGAGCTCCACTTAGACGGCGAGGACGTGGCGATGGCGC
ATGCCGACGCGCTAGACGATTTCGATCTGGACATGTTGGGGGACGGGGATTCCCCGGGTCCGGGATTTAC
CCCCCACGACTCCGCCCCCTACGGCGCTCTGGATATGTAAAACTAGTAATTAAGTCTCAGCCACCGTTAA
CTGAACATGTCAAAACCTGTGGAGACTGTTGAGATTTGATGTTCTGAAAAGATAAAGCCTATAAATAAAA
TGTTGCCCAAATTTCCTGCCTGATGTTTTTCTTTGTCTTTGCTACATGGCTTTGCTGCTCGGATCGGCTC
ACTCTGTGTATGCCACGTTCACTTTGTACTCTCCTTCTCACGGTAGGTTTATTATTTTTAGATGTGCAGT
TAGTTTCTGTGAAATAACACACCACACACTGATATTGTCTGTGCATTGACTTGGTGAGTGCACATTGTTT
TTGATCTTGACATATTTATATTTGATTGATCAGGTGAACTGTGTGAATCTAAAGTGCTCCATACAGATGT
TCTGCATTGAAAATATTCTCATTTTATTAGTGGAAGTGAGTGTATGCCACATCCAATCAATTTCAGCAAA
CACCCCAGTATGATTTAATGCAAAAAAATGAAGGTATCAAACACGCATTACTACTTTGCAGTTAAATATT
TAACATTTATTCCAACACGAAAAAAAGCAGTAAATAACACTTTGACAAACACGTCAGGACATCTTATTTT
TGTCACCCTCACAGGCAATTTAGTATAATATATTATATATATATATATATCATATAATAATATTCAGTAT
AATATATATATATATATCATATTATAATATTCAGTATAATATAAAACACAAACACATATATGTATAATAT
AATATAACATTTTTATTTATTGAGATGCCTCTATGGACCGTGTTATAAGAAGTAAAGATCAGGAGAAGTA
AACATGAAGTGTAATTATGAATACTGATGTTAAATTAAGCTATGATGAGTTTTCACTGTTAATTTACCAT
CTCAATTAAATGTTGATGCCTCCATGACCAAGTTAAGCAGATGAGACTGAGGACAACTGTAGAAGACAAG
ATGTTCACTTTGCTGAATATAGCTGGCTTGACAGTTATCTATGACTCTATAAATATATATATATTTTTTT
TTTATAAAATGATTTATTTATAACTATATATCCATTTCTCAGACAGGTGCTTCATATCCCTCACTCCCGT
AGCTGTCCATGCTGGATCTGTCCCCGTTGTTTTTAAAAAGCTAAATAAGTTATTAACATGACTGCATCCA
GCGAGCCAAACCTGTCTGGTGTACAGCTACCAGAGAAGCTTGAGATCCTAGTCACCGGCGTTCCTAGTTC
TTTAAACTGTTACAAAGTGTTTGGACCAGCAACTGAATTGCACTGTAAATTACCACATCAGGGTCTCCGG
GGTCAACGCTGCTAAGCAATGGACTGGAAAATTTGTGACATTGAGTTTTTGGAATAACTGGGAATGCTGG
ATAACTCTTTGGGTAAAGCTATGGAACAAAAGTACCAGCATGAACTAAGAAATGACTGTCACAGCACAAC
ATCAAACACAATGCAAGACAAAGGTTCTCTGCTTTTGCCTTACTTGACAGAAAAAGTAAGCTCTAGGTTC
ATCGCATGCAGACAGCAGCAATACATGACATATATAAAGGCTGGCTCTTTTCTCCCTTCCATTGAACTGA
AACTTCCACTCAGTCAGACTTGCGGGGGATCCACAGCCTGACTAACTCGACAAACCCCCCCAAACCTAAG
GTGAGTTGATCTTTAAGCTTTTTACATTTTCAGCTCGCATATATCAATTCGCGCGCATTGTCACACTAGC
ACCCACTAGCGGTCAGACTGCAGATTGCAGCACGAAACAGGAAGCTGACTCCACATGGTCACATGCTCAC
TGAAGTGTTGACTTCCCTGACAGCTGTGCACTTTCTAAACCGGTTTTCTCATTCATTTACAGTTCAGCCG
GAATTCACCTCGAGACCATGGCTCCAAAGAAGAAGCGTAAGGTAACCATGGTGAGCAAGGGCGAGGAGCT
GTTCACCGGGGTGGTGCCCATCCTGGTCGAGCTGGACGGCGACGTAAACGGCCACAAGTTCAGCGTGTCC
GGCGAGGGCGAGGGCGATGCCACCTACGGCAAGCTGACCCTGAAGTTCATCTGCACCACCGGCAAGCTGC
CCGTGCCCTGGCCCACCCTCGTGACCACCCTGACCTACGGCGTGCAGTGCTTCAGCCGCTACCCCGACCA
CATGAAGCAGCACGACTTCTTCAAGTCCGCCATGCCCGAAGGCTACGTCCAGGAGCGCACCATCTTCTTC
AAGGACGACGGCAACTACAAGACCCGCGCCGAGGTGAAGTTCGAGGGCGACACCCTGGTGAACCGCATCG
AGCTGAAGGGCATCGACTTCAAGGAGGACGGCAACATCCTGGGGCACAAGCTGGAGTACAACTACAACAG
CCACAACGTCTATATCATGGCCGACAAGCAGAAGAACGGCATCAAGGTGAACTTCAAGATCCGCCACAAC
ATCGAGGACGGCAGCGTGCAGCTCGCCGACCACTACCAGCAGAACACCCCCATCGGCGACGGCCCCGTGC
TGCTGCCCGACAACCACTACCTGAGCACCCAGTCCGCCCTGAGCAAAGACCCCAACGAGAAGCGCGATCA
CATGGTCCTGCTGGAGTTCGTGACCGCCGCCGGGATCACTCTCGGCATGGACGAGCTGTACAAGTAAAGA
TCTGTGCCTTCTAGTTGCCAGCCATCTGTTGTTTGCCCCTCCCCCGTGCCTTCCTTGACCCTGGAAGGTG
CCACTCCCACTGTCCTTTCCTAATAAAATGAGGAAATTGCATCGCATTGTCTGAGTAGGTGTCATTCTAT
TCTGGGGGGTGGGGTGGGGCAGGACAGCAAGGGGGAGGATTGGGAAGACAATAGCAGGCATGCTGGGGAT
GCGGTGGGCTCTATGGCTTCTGAGGCGGAAAGAACCAAAGGGCGAATTAATTCATTGATGAGTTTGGACA
AACCACAACTAGAATGCAGTGAAAAAAATGCTTTATTTGTGAAATTTGTGATGCTATTGCTTTATTTGTA
ACCATTATAAGCTGCAATAAACAAGTTAACAACAACAATTGCATTCATTTTATGTTTCAGGTTCAGGGGG
AGGTGTGGGAGGTTTTTTAAAGCAAGTAAAACCTCTACAAATGTGGTCATTGATGAGTTTGGACAAACCA
CAACTAGAATGCAGTGAAAAAAATGCTTTATTTGTGAAATTTGTGATGCTATTGCTTTATTTGTAACCAT
TATAAGCTGCAATAAACAAGTTAACAACAACAATTGCATTCATTTTATGTTTCAGGTTCAGGGGGAGGTG
TGGGAGGTTTTTTAAAGCAAGTAAAACCTCTACAAATGTGGTCATTCAGATCAATTAACCCTCACCCGGG
CTAGCGATGCATGGGAGCTCTGACGTACGTTGTCTAGCAAGGAAGTGAAGAGCTATCCGGATATATATGT
ATGTTATCATAACTGTACTGGCTATGTCAGGTGGTAATGACTGTAACGTTACGTTACTCGTTGTAGGCAC
GACATTGAATATGCTCTTCTCCGCTGTGGCCCGAACGCCTCCCGCTAGCGATGGGATCTAATACGACTCA
CTATAGGGAGACCAAGGGAAAATAGAATGAAGTGATCTCCAAAAAATAAGTACTTTTTGACTGTAAATAA
AATTGTAAGGAGTAAAAAGTACTTTTTTTTCTAAAAAAATGTAATTAAGTAAAAGTAAAAGTATTGATTT
TTAATTGTACTCAAGTAAAGTAAAAATCCCCAAAAATAATACTTAAGTACAGTAATCAAGTAAAATTACT
CAAGTACTTTACACCTCTGGGATCCAGCTGCATCATGAACAATAAAACTGTCTGCTTACATAAACAGTAA
TACAAGGGGTGTTATGAGCCATATTCAACGGGAAACGTCGAGGCCGCGATTAAATTCCAACATGGATGCT
GATTTATATGGGTATAAATGGGCTCGCGATAATGTCGGGCAATCAGGTGCGACAATCTATCGCTTGTATG
GGAAGCCCGATGCGCCAGAGTTGTTTCTGAAACATGGCAAAGGTAGCGTTGCCAATGATGTTACAGATGA
GATGGTCAGACTAAACTGGCTGACGGAATTTATGCCTCTTCCGACCATCAAGCATTTTATCCGTACTCCT
GATGATGCATGGTTACTCACCACTGCGATCCCCGGAAAAACAGCATTCCAGGTATTAGAAGAATATCCTG
ATTCAGGTGAAAATATTGTTGATGCGCTGGCAGTGTTCCTGCGCCGGTTGCATTCGATTCCTGTTTGTAA
TTGTCCTTTTAACAGCGATCGCGTATTTCGTCTCGCTCAGGCGCAATCACGAATGAATAACGGTTTGGTT
GATGCGAGTGATTTTGATGACGAGCGTAATGGCTGGCCTGTTGAACAAGTCTGGAAAGAAATGCATAAAC
TTTTGCCATTCTCACCGGATTCAGTCGTCACTCATGGTGATTTCTCACTTGATAACCTTATTTTTGACGA
GGGGAAATTAATAGGTTGTATTGATGTTGGACGAGTCGGAATCGCAGACCGATACCAGGATCTTGCCATC
CTATGGAACTGCCTCGGTGAGTTTTCTCCTTCATTACAGAAACGGCTTTTTCAAAAATATGGTATTGATA
ATCCTGATATGAATAAATTGCAGTTTCATTTGATGCTCGATGAGTTTTTCTAATCAGAATTGGTTAATTG
GTTGTAACACTGGCAAAAAGGATCTAGGTGAAGATCCTTTTTGATAATCTCATGACCAAAATCCCTTAAC
GTGAGTTTTCGTTCCACTGAGCGTCAGACCCCGTAGAAAAGATCAAAGGATCTTCTTGAGATCCTTTTTT
TCTGCGCGTAATCTGCTGCTTGCAAACAAAAAAACCACCGCTACCAGCGGTGGTTTGTTTGCCGGATCAA
GAGCTACCAACTCTTTTTCCGAAGGTAACTGGCTTCAGCAGAGCGCAGATACCAAATACTGTTCTTCTAG
TGTAGCCGTAGTTAGGCCACCACTTCAAGAACTCTGTAGCACCGCCTACATACCTCGCTCTGCTAATCCT
GTTACCAGTGGCTGCTGCCAGTGGCGATAAGTCGTGTCTTACCGGGTTGGACTCAAGACGATAGTTACCG
GATAAGGCGCAGCGGTCGGGCTGAACGGGGGGTTCGTGCACACAGCCCAGCTTGGAGCGAACGACCTACA
CCGAACTGAGATACCTACAGCGTGAGCTATGAGAAAGCGCCACGGTTCCCGAAGGGAGAAAGGCGGACAG
GTATCCGGTAAGCGGCAGGGTCGGAACAGGAGAGCGCACGAGGGAGCTTCCAGGGGGAAACGCCTGGTAT
CTTTATAGTCCTGT
Features (pLannotate 1.2.2; 22 found; start..end, strand, type, name):
    457..475     -  promoter       T7 Φ3.8 promoter (fragment): weak promoter for bacteriophage T7 RNA polymerase
    532..553     +  protein_bind   CAP binding site: CAP binding activates transcription in the presence of cAMP. E. coli catabolite activator protein
    568..598     +  promoter       lac promoter: promoter for the E. coli lac operon
    606..622     +  protein_bind   lac operator: The lac repressor binds to the lac operator to inhibit transcription in E. coli. This inhibition can be relieved by adding lactose or isopropyl-β-D-thiogalactopyranoside (IPTG). lac repressor encoded by lacI
    667..685     +  promoter       T3 promoter: promoter for bacteriophage T3 RNA polymerase
    701..724     +  misc_feature   MCS (fragment): pBluescript multiple cloning site
    733..751     -  promoter       T7 promoter: promoter for bacteriophage T7 RNA polymerase
    759..914     +  CDS            lacZα (fragment): LacZα fragment of β-galactosidase; lacZ fragment
    937..993     +  CDS            P2A: 2A peptide from porcine teschovirus-1 polyprotein Eukaryotic ribosomes fail to insert a peptide bond between the Gly and Pro residues, yielding separate polypeptides.
   1000..1437    +  CDS            GAL4 DNA binding domain: DNA binding domain of the GAL4 transcriptional activator; Saccharomyces cerevisiae GAL4 (truncated)
   1474..1647    +  CDS            VP16 AD (fragment): transcriptional activation domain of herpes simplex virus protein VP16 (Triezenberg et al., 1988; Cousens et al., 1989); UL48
   2311..2327    +  promoter       LEU2 promoter (fragment): S. cerevisiae LEU2
   3548..4267    +  CDS            EGFP: the original enhanced GFP (Yang et al., 1996) mammalian codon-optimized
   4272..4496    +  polyA_signal   bGH poly(A) signal: bovine growth hormone polyadenylation signal
   4500..4517    +  promoter       SV40 promoter (fragment): SV40 enhancer and early promoter
   4566..4647    -  polyA_signal   SV40 poly(A) signal: SV40 polyadenylation signal
   4670..4737    -  CDS            large T antigen (fragment): large T antigen from SV40 (simian virus 40)
   4771..4852    -  polyA_signal   SV40 poly(A) signal: SV40 polyadenylation signal
   4875..4942    -  CDS            large T antigen (fragment): large T antigen from SV40 (simian virus 40)
   5169..5187    +  promoter       T7 promoter: promoter for bacteriophage T7 RNA polymerase
   5474..6283    +  CDS            KanR: aminoglycoside phosphotransferase; aph(3')-Ia; confers resistance to kanamycin in bacteria or G418 (Geneticin®) in eukaryotes
   6426..70      +  rep_origin     ori (across the origin): high-copy-number ColE1/pMB1/pBR322/pUC origin of replication
