[The description below was written by a language model from this plasmid's Addgene catalogue record and pLannotate feature annotations shown in this document.]
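Description:
pPRISM-gal4-VP16-gcry-eGFP is a donor plasmid for precise CRISPR-directed genomic integration by the GeneWeld method, in which short homology arms direct insertion of a cassette at a nuclease-cut target locus. It is built on the pK backbone and is propagated in E. coli as a high-copy plasmid through a ColE1/pUC-type origin, with kanamycin selection from an aph(3')-Ia resistance gene. The sequenced record is 6,944 nt, matching the sum of the stated backbone and insert sizes. The depositor notes some discrepancies between the quality-control sequence and the provided sequence, which are said not to affect function.

The primary payload is a promoterless cassette in which a P2A peptide precedes the GAL4 DNA-binding domain fused to a VP16 activation domain fragment. This arrangement is consistent with in-frame integration into an endogenous gene, so that the host locus drives expression and ribosomal skipping at the 2A releases Gal4-VP16 as a separate protein. Upstream lies a lac promoter/operator and lacZα fragment flanked by T3 and T7 promoters. This probably marks a cloning site for homology arms, though the record does not say so, and no homology arms or guide RNA target sites are annotated.

Downstream, a secondary marker consists of a gamma-crystallin promoter driving NLS-eGFP followed by a bGH polyadenylation signal, giving a fluorescent readout for identifying carriers of the integration. The crystallin promoter and the NLS come from the depositor comments and are not annotated in the table. Inverted SV40 poly(A) elements also follow the cassette. The insert is catalogued for zebrafish, although the depositor says it may work in other species. The resulting Gal4-VP16 driver lines are meant to be used together with UAS expression lines.
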