Addgene plasmid #117779: pPRISM-gal4-VP16-gcry-eGFP
Purpose: Donor for precise CRISPR directed genomic integration using the GeneWeld method
Depositing lab: Jeffrey Essner. Publication: Efficient targeted integration directed by short homology in zebrafish and mammalian cells. Wierson WA, Welker JM, Almeida MP, Mann CM, Webster DA, Torrie ME, Weiss TJ, Kambakam S, Vollbrecht MK, Lan M, McKeighan KC, Levey J, Ming Z, Wehmeier A, Mikelson CS, Haltom JA, Kwan KM, Chien CB, Balciunas D, Ekker SC, Clark KJ, Webber BR, Moriarity BS, Solin SL, Carlson DF, Dobbs DL, McGrail M, Essner J. Elife. 2020 May 15;9. pii: 53968. doi: 10.7554/eLife.53968. PubMed 32412410.
Backbone
  Vector backbone: pK
  Backbone manufacturer: Karl J. Clark
  Backbone size w/o insert (bp): 2856
  Vector type: Synthetic Biology
Growth in bacteria
  Bacterial resistance: Kanamycin, 50 μg/mL
  Growth temperature: 30°C
  Growth strain: NEB Stable
  Copy number: High Copy
Gene/Insert
  Gene/Insert name: gal4/VP16
  Species: D. rerio (zebrafish)
  Insert size (bp): 4088
  Cloning method: Gibson Cloning
  Sequencing primers: 5′ aaaagcaagaaagaaaactagagtgg; 3′ atggctcataacaccccttg
Terms and licenses: Academic/Nonprofit Terms; Industry Terms: Not Available to Industry
Depositor comments: Secondary gene is a gamma-crystalin promoter driving NLS-eGFP. Online tools and cloning help available at <www.genesculpt.org/gtaghd/>. gal4-VP16 should be used in conjunction with a UAS expression line. May work in additional species beyond those listed. Please note that some discrepancies were found between Addgene's quality control result and the depositor's provided sequence. The depositor noted that these discrepancies do NOT affect plasmid function.
How to cite: pPRISM-gal4-VP16-gcry-eGFP was a gift from Jeffrey Essner (Addgene plasmid # 117779 ; http://n2t.net/addgene:117779 ; RRID:Addgene_117779)
