>Addgene plasmid #117779 | pPRISM-gal4-VP16-gcry-eGFP | depositor partial sequence | sequence record 222290 | Backbone
TGAAGAGCTATCCGGATATATATGTATGTTATCATAACTGTACTGGCTATGTCAGGTGGTAATGACTGTA
ACGTTACGTTACTCGTTGTAGGCACGACATTGAATATGCTCTTCTCCGCTGTGGCCCGAACGCCTCCCGC
TAGCGATGGGATCTAATACGACTCACTATAGGGAGACCAAGGGAAAATAGAATGAAGTGATCTCCAAAAA
ATAAGTACTTTTTGACTGTAAATAAAATTGTAAGGAGTAAAAAGTACTTTTTTTTCTAAAAAAATGTAAT
TAAGTAAAAGTAAAAGTATTGATTTTTAATTGTACTCAAGTAAAGTAAAAATCCCCAAAAATAATACTTA
AGTACAGTAATCAAGTAAAATTACTCAAGTACTTTACACCTCTGGGATCCAGCTGCATCATGAACAATAA
AACTGTCTGCTTACATAAACAGTAATACAAGGGGTGTTATGAGCCATATTCAACGGGAAACGTCGAGGCC
GCGATTAAATTCCAACATGGATGCTGATTTATATGGGTATAAATGGGCTCGCGATAATGTCGGGCAATCA
GGTGCGACAATCTATCGCTTGTATGGGAAGCCCGATGCGCCAGAGTTGTTTCTGAAACATGGCAAAGGTA
GCGTTGCCAATGATGTTACAGATGAGATGGTCAGACTAAACTGGCTGACGGAATTTATGCCTCTTCCGAC
CATCAAGCATTTTATCCGTACTCCTGATGATGCATGGTTACTCACCACTGCGATCCCCGGAAAAACAGCA
TTCCAGGTATTAGAAGAATATCCTGATTCAGGTGAAAATATTGTTGATGCGCTGGCAGTGTTCCTGCGCC
GGTTGCATTCGATTCCTGTTTGTAATTGTCCTTTTAACAGCGATCGCGTATTTCGTCTCGCTCAGGCGCA
ATCACGAATGAATAACGGTTTGGTTGATGCGAGTGATTTTGATGACGAGCGTAATGGCTGGCCTGTTGAA
CAAGTCTGGAAAGAAATGCATAAACTTTTGCCATTCTCACCGGATTCAGTCGTCACTCATGGTGATTTCT
CACTTGATAACCTTATTTTTGACGAGGGGAAATTAATAGGTTGTATTGATGTTGGACGAGTCGGAATCGC
AGACCGATACCAGGATCTTGCCATCCTATGGAACTGCCTCGGTGAGTTTTCTCCTTCATTACAGAAACGG
CTTTTTCAAAAATATGGTATTGATAATCCTGATATGAATAAATTGCAGTTTCATTTGATGCTCGATGAGT
TTTTCTAATCAGAATTGGTTAATTGGTTGTAACACTGGCAAAAAGGATCTAGGTGAAGATCCTTTTTGAT
AATCTCATGACCAAAATCCCTTAACGTGAGTTTTCGTTCCACTGAGCGTCAGACCCCGTAGAAAAGATCA
AAGGATCTTCTTGAGATCCTTTTTTTCTGCGCGTAATCTGCTGCTTGCAAACAAAAAAACCACCGCTACC
AGCGGTGGTTTGTTTGCCGGATCAAGAGCTACCAACTCTTTTTCCGAAGGTAACTGGCTTCAGCAGAGCG
CAGATACCAAATACTGTTCTTCTAGTGTAGCCGTAGTTAGGCCACCACTTCAAGAACTCTGTAGCACCGC
CTACATACCTCGCTCTGCTAATCCTGTTACCAGTGGCTGCTGCCAGTGGCGATAAGTCGTGTCTTACCGG
GTTGGACTCAAGACGATAGTTACCGGATAAGGCGCAGCGGTCGGGCTGAACGGGGGGTTCGTGCACACAG
CCCAGCTTGGAGCGAACGACCTACACCGAACTGAGATACCTACAGCGTGAGCTATGAGAAAGCGCCACGG
TTCCCGAAGGGAGAAAGGCGGACAGGTATCCGGTAAGCGGCAGGGTCGGAACAGGAGAGCGCACGAGGGA
GCTTCCAGGGGGAAACGCCTGGTATCTTTATAGTCCTGTCGGGTTTCGCCACCTCTGACTTGAGCGTCGA
TTTTTGTGATGCTCGTCAGGGGGGCGGAGCCTATGGAAAAACGCCAGCAACGCGGCCTTTTTACGGTTCC
TGGCCTTTTGCTGGCCTTTTGCTCACATGTTCTTTCCTGCGTTATCCCCTGATTCTGTGGATAACCGTAT
TACCGCCTTTGAGTGAGCTGATACCGCTCGCCGCAGCCGAACGACCGAGCGCAGCGAGTCAGTGAGCGAG
GAAGCGGAACAGATTTAAATGGTACCGAGCAGAGGTGTAAAAAGTACTCAAAAATTTTACTCAAGTGAAA
GTACAAGTACTTAGGGAAAATTTTACTCAATTAAAAGTAAAAGTATCTGGCTAGAATCTTACTTGAGTAA
AAGTAAAAAAGTACTCCATTAAAATTGTACTTGAGTATTAAGGAAGTAAAAGTAAAAGCAAGAAAGAAAA
CTAGAGTGGTCTCCCTTTAGTGAGGGTCAATTGATGGGAGGCGTTCGGGCCACAGCGGACACGCAGGTGC
GCAACGCAATTAATGTGAGTTAGCTCACTCATTAGGCACCCCAGGCTTTACACTTTATGCTTCCGGCTCG
TATGTTGTGTGGAATTGTGAGCGGATAACAATTTCACACAGGAAACAGCTATGACCATGATTACGCCAAG
CGCGCAATTAACCCTCACTAAAGGGAACAAAAGCTGGAGGACCTCGAGGGGGGGCCCGGTACCCAATTCG
CCCTATAGTGAGTCGTATTACGCGCGCTCACTGGCCGTCGTTTTACAACGTCGTGACTGGGAAAACCCTG
GCGTTACCCAACTTAATCGCCTTGCAGCACATCCCCCTTTCGCCAGCTGGCGTAATAGCGAAGAGGCCCG
CACCGATCGCCCTTCCCAACAGTTGCGCAGCCTGAATGGCGAATGGACCTGCCACA
