>Addgene plasmid #117779 | pPRISM-gal4-VP16-gcry-eGFP | depositor partial sequence | sequence record 222291 | Insert
CTTCCCGGAGCCACGAACTTCTCTCTGTTAAAGCAAGCAGGAGACGTGGAAGAAAACCCCGGTCCTTCTA
GAAAGCTACTGTCTTCTATCGAACAAGCATGCGATATTTGCCGACTTAAAAAGCTCAAGTGCTCCAAAGA
AAAACCGAAGTGCGCCAAGTGTCTGAAGAACAACTGGGAGTGTCGCTACTCTCCCAAAACCAAAAGGTCT
CCGCTGACTAGGGCACATCTGACAGAAGTGGAATCAAGGCTAGAAAGACTGGAACAGCTATTTCTACTGA
TTTTTCCTCGAGAAGACCTTGACATGATTTTGAAAATGGATTCTTTACAGGATATAAAAGCATTGTTAAC
AGGATTATTTGTACAAGATAATGTGAATAAAGATGCCGTCACAGATAGATTGGCTTCAGTGGAGACTGAT
ATGCCTCTAACATTGAGACAGCATAGAATAAGTGCGACATCATCATCGGAAGAGAGTAGTAACAAAGGTC
AAAGACAGTTGACTGTATCGTCGAGGTCGACCCCGGGAATACAGATCTCTCGAGCCGCCCCCCCGACCGA
TGTCAGCCTGGGGGACGAGCTCCACTTAGACGGCGAGGACGTGGCGATGGCGCATGCCGACGCGCTAGAC
GATTTCGATCTGGACATGTTGGGGGACGGGGATTCCCCGGGTCCGGGATTTACCCCCCACGACTCCGCCC
CCTACGGCGCTCTGGATATGTAAAACTAGTAATTAAGTCTCAGCCACCGTTAACTGAACATGTCAAAACC
TGTGGAGACTGTTGAGATTTGATGTTCTGAAAAGATAAAGCCTATAAATAAAATGTTGCCCAAATTTCCT
GCCTGATGTTTTTCTTTGTCTTTGCTACATGGCTTTGCTGCTCGGATCGGCTCACTCTGTGTATGCCACG
TTCACTTTGTACTCTCCTTCTCACGGTAGGTTTATTATTTTTAGATGTGCAGTTAGTTTCTGTGAAATAA
CACACCACACACTGATATTGTCTGTGCATTGACTTGGTGAGTGCACATTGTTTTTGATCTTGACATATTT
ATATTTGATTGATCAGGTGAACTGTGTGAATCTAAAGTGCTCCATACAGATGTTCTGCATTGAAAATATT
CTCATTTTATTAGTGGAAGTGAGTGTATGCCACATCCAATCAATTTCAGCAAACACCCCAGTATGATTTA
ATGCAAAAAAATGAAGGTATCAAACACGCATTACTACTTTGCAGTTAAATATTTAACATTTATTCCAACA
CGAAAAAAAGCAGTAAATAACACTTTGACAAACACGTCAGGACATCTTATTTTTGTCACCCTCACAGGCA
ATTTAGTATAATATATTATATATATATATATATCATATAATAATATTCAGTATAATATATATATATATAT
CATATTATAATATTCAGTATAATATAAAACACAAACACATATATGTATAATATAATATAACATTTTTATT
TATTGAGATGCCTCTATGGACCGTGTTATAAGAAGTAAAGATCAGGAGAAGTAAACATGAAGTGTAATTA
TGAATACTGATGTTAAATTAAGCTATGATGAGTTTTCACTGTTAATTTACCATCTCAATTAAATGTTGAT
GCCTCCATGACCAAGTTAAGCAGATGAGACTGAGACAACTGTAGAAGACAAGATGTTCACTTTGCTGAAT
ATAGCTGGCTTGACAGTTATCTATGACTCTATAAATATATATATATTTTTTTTTTTATAAAATGATTTAT
TTATAACTATATATCCATTTCTCAGACAGGTGCTTCATATCCCTCACTCCCGTAGCTGTCCATGCTGGAT
CTGTCCCCGTTGTTTTTAAAAAGCTAAATAAGTTATTAACATGACTGCATCCAGCGAGCCAAACCTGTCT
GGTGTACAGCTACCAGAGAAGCTTGAGATCCTAGTCACCGGCGTTCCTAGTTCTTTAAACTGTTACAAAG
TGTTTGGACCAGCAACTGAATTGCACTGTAAATTACCACATCAGGGTCTCCGGGGTCAACGCTGCTAAGC
AATGGACTGGAAAATTTGTGACATTGAGTTTTTGGAATAACTGGGAATGCTGGATAACTCTTTGGGTAAA
GCTATGGAACAAAAGTACCAGCATGAACTAAGAAATGACTGTCACAGCACAACATCAAACACAATGCAAG
ACAAAGGTTCTCTGCTTTTGCCTTACTTGACAGAAAAAGTAAGCTCTAGGTTCATCGCATGCAGACAGCA
GCAATACATGACATATATAAAGGCTGGCTCTTTTCTCCCTTCCATTGAACTGAAACTTCCACTCAGTCAG
ACTTGCGGGGGATCCACAGCCTGACTAACTCGACAAACCCCCCCAAACCTAAGGTGAGTTGATCTTTAAG
CTTTTTACATTTTCAGCTCGCATATATCAATTCGCGCGCATTGTCACACTAGCACCCACTAGCGGTCAGA
CTGCAGATTGCAGCACGAAACAGGAAGCTGACTCCACATGGTCACATGCTCACTGAAGTGTTGACTTCCC
TGACAGCTGTGCACTTTCTAAACCGGTTTTCTCATTCATTTACAGTTCAGCCGGAATTCACCTCGAGACC
ATGGCTCCAAAGAAGAAGCGTAAGGTAACCATGGTGAGCAAGGGCGAGGAGCTGTTCACCGGGGTGGTGC
CCATCCTGGTCGAGCTGGACGGCGACGTAAACGGCCACAAGTTCAGCGTGTCCGGCGAGGGCGAGGGCGA
TGCCACCTACGGCAAGCTGACCCTGAAGTTCATCTGCACCACCGGCAAGCTGCCCGTGCCCTGGCCCACC
CTCGTGACCACCCTGACCTACGGCGTGCAGTGCTTCAGCCGCTACCCCGACCACATGAAGCAGCACGACT
TCTTCAAGTCCGCCATGCCCGAAGGCTACGTCCAGGAGCGCACCATCTTCTTCAAGGACGACGGCAACTA
CAAGACCCGCGCCGAGGTGAAGTTCGAGGGCGACACCCTGGTGAACCGCATCGAGCTGAAGGGCATCGAC
TTCAAGGAGGACGGCAACATCCTGGGGCACAAGCTGGAGTACAACTACAACAGCCACAACGTCTATATCA
TGGCCGACAAGCAGAAGAACGGCATCAAGGTGAACTTCAAGATCCGCCACAACATCGAGGACGGCAGCGT
GCAGCTCGCCGACCACTACCAGCAGAACACCCCCATCGGCGACGGCCCCGTGCTGCTGCCCGACAACCAC
TACCTGAGCACCCAGTCCGCCCTGAGCAAAGACCCCAACGAGAAGCGCGATCACATGGTCCTGCTGGAGT
TCGTGACCGCCGCCGGGATCACTCTCGGCATGGACGAGCTGTACAAGTAAAGATCTGTGCCTTCTAGTTG
CCAGCCATCTGTTGTTTGCCCCTCCCCCGTGCCTTCCTTGACCCTGGAAGGTGCCACTCCCACTGTCCTT
TCCTAATAAAATGAGGAAATTGCATCGCATTGTCTGAGTAGGTGTCATTCTATTCTGGGGGGTGGGGTGG
GGCAGGACAGCAAGGGGGAGGATTGGGAAGACAATAGCAGGCATGCTGGGGATGCGGTGGGCTCTATGGC
TTCTGAGGCGGAAAGAACCAAAGGGCGAATTAATTCATTGATGAGTTTGGACAAACCACAACTAGAATGC
AGTGAAAAAAATGCTTTATTTGTGAAATTTGTGATGCTATTGCTTTATTTGTAACCATTATAAGCTGCAA
TAAACAAGTTAACAACAACAATTGCATTCATTTTATGTTTCAGGTTCAGGGGGAGGTGTGGGAGGTTTTT
TAAAGCAAGTAAAACCTCTACAAATGTGGTCATTGATGAGTTTGGACAAACCACAACTAGAATGCAGTGA
AAAAAATGCTTTATTTGTGAAATTTGTGATGCTATTGCTTTATTTGTAACCATTATAAGCTGCAATAAAC
AAGTTAACAACAACAATTGCATTCATTTTATGTTTCAGGTTCAGGGGGAGGTGTGGGAGGTTTTTTAAAG
CAAGTAAAACCTCTACAAATGTGGTCATTCAGATCAATTAACCCTCACCCGGGCTAGCGATGCATGGGAG
CTCTGACGTACGTTGTCTAGCAAGGAAG
